>Addgene plasmid #143825 | TFORF1555 | addgene full sequence | sequence record 397452 | Addgene NGS Result
TTAATGTAGTCTTATGCAATACTCTTGTAGTCTTGCAACATGGTAACGATGAGTTAGCAACATGCCTTAC
AAGGAGAGAAAAAGCACCGTGCATGCCGATTGGTGGAAGTAAGGTGGTACGATCGTGCCTTATTAGGAAG
GCAACAGACGGGTCTGACATGGATTGGACGAACCACTGAATTGCCGCATTGCAGAGATATTGTATTTAAG
TGCCTAGCTCGATACATAAACGGGTCTCTCTGGTTAGACCAGATCTGAGCCTGGGAGCTCTCTGGCTAAC
TAGGGAACCCACTGCTTAAGCCTCAATAAAGCTTGCCTTGAGTGCTTCAAGTAGTGTGTGCCCGTCTGTT
GTGTGACTCTGGTAACTAGAGATCCCTCAGACCCTTTTAGTCAGTGTGGAAAATCTCTAGCAGTGGCGCC
CGAACAGGGACTTGAAAGCGAAAGGGAAACCAGAGGAGCTCTCTCGACGCAGGACTCGGCTTGCTGAAGC
GCGCACGGCAAGAGGCGAGGGGCGGCGACTGGTGAGTACGCCAAAAATTTTGACTAGCGGAGGCTAGAAG
GAGAGAGATGGGTGCGAGAGCGTCAGTATTAAGCGGGGGAGAATTAGATCGCGATGGGAAAAAATTCGGT
TAAGGCCAGGGGGAAAGAAAAAATATAAATTAAAACATATAGTATGGGCAAGCAGGGAGCTAGAACGATT
CGCAGTTAATCCTGGCCTGTTAGAAACATCAGAAGGCTGTAGACAAATACTGGGACAGCTACAACCATCC
CTTCAGACAGGATCAGAAGAACTTAGATCATTATATAATACAGTAGCAACCCTCTATTGTGTGCATCAAA
GGATAGAGATAAAAGACACCAAGGAAGCTTTAGACAAGATAGAGGAAGAGCAAAACAAAAGTAAGACCAC
CGCACAGCAAGCGGCCGCTGATCTTCAGACCTGGAGGAGGAGATATGAGGGACAATTGGAGAAGTGAATT
ATATAAATATAAAGTAGTAAAAATTGAACCATTAGGAGTAGCACCCACCAAGGCAAAGAGAAGAGTGGTG
CAGAGAGAAAAAAGAGCAGTGGGAATAGGAGCTTTGTTCCTTGGGTTCTTGGGAGCAGCAGGAAGCACTA
TGGGCGCAGCGTCAATGACGCTGACGGTACAGGCCAGACAATTATTGTCTGGTATAGTGCAGCAGCAGAA
CAATTTGCTGAGGGCTATTGAGGCGCAACAGCATCTGTTGCAACTCACAGTCTGGGGCATCAAGCAGCTC
CAGGCAAGAATCCTGGCTGTGGAAAGATACCTAAAGGATCAACAGCTCCTGGGGATTTGGGGTTGCTCTG
GAAAACTCATTTGCACCACTGCTGTGCCTTGGAATGCTAGTTGGAGTAATAAATCTCTGGAACAGATTTG
GAATCACACGACCTGGATGGAGTGGGACAGAGAAATTAACAATTACACAAGCTTAATACACTCCTTAATT
GAAGAATCGCAAAACCAGCAAGAAAAGAATGAACAAGAATTATTGGAATTAGATAAATGGGCAAGTTTGT
GGAATTGGTTTAACATAACAAATTGGCTGTGGTATATAAAATTATTCATAATGATAGTAGGAGGCTTGGT
AGGTTTAAGAATAGTTTTTGCTGTACTTTCTATAGTGAATAGAGTTAGGCAGGGATATTCACCATTATCG
TTTCAGACCCACCTCCCAACCCCGAGGGGACCCATGCATTGCATCTCAATTAGTCAGCAACCAGGTGTGG
AAAGTCCCCAGGCTCCCCAGCAGGCAGAAGTATGCAAAGCATGCGTCTCAATTAGTCAGCAACCATAGTC
CCGCCCCTAACTCCGCCCATCCCGCCCCTAACTCCGCCCAGTTCCGCCCATTCTCCGCCCCATGGCTGAC
TAATTTTTTTTATTTATGCAGAGGCCGAGGCCGCCTCGGCCTCTGAGCTATTCCAGAAGTAGTGAGGAGG
CTTTTTTGGAGGCCTAGGCTTTTGCAAAAAGCTTTCTAGAGGTACCACCGGAGCTTACCATGACCGAGTA
CAAGCCCACGGTGCGCCTCGCCACCCGCGACGACGTCCCCAGGGCCGTACGCACCCTCGCCGCCGCGTTC
GCCGACTACCCCGCCACGCGCCACACCGTCGATCCGGACCGCCACATCAAGCGGGTCACCGAGCTGCAAG
AACTCTTCCTCACGCGCGTCGGGCTCGACATCGGCAAGGTGTGGGTCGCGGACGACGGCGCCGCCGTGGC
GGTCTGGACCACGCCGGAGAGCGTCGAAGCGGGGGCGGTGTTCGCCGAGATCGGCCCGCGCATGGCCGAG
TTGAGCGGTTCCCGGCTGGCCGCGCAGCAACAGATGGAAGGCCTCCTGGCGCCGCACCGGCCCAAGGAGC
CCGCGTGGTTCCTGGCCACCGTCGGCGTCTCGCCCGACCACCAGGGCAAGGGTCTGGGCAGCGCCGTCGT
GCTCCCCGGAGTGGAGGCGGCCGAGCGCGCCGGGGTGCCCGCCTTCCTGGAGACCTCCGCGCCCCGCAAC
CTCCCCTTCTACGAGCGGCTCGGCTTCACCGTCACCGCCGACGTCGAGGTGCCCGAAGGACCGCGCACCT
GGTGCATGACCCGCAAGCCCGGTGCCAGTTAACGAATTCTAGATCTTGAGACAAATGGCAGTATTCATCC
ACAATTTTAAAAGAAAAGGGGGGATTGGGGGGTACAGTGCAGGGGAAAGAATAGTAGACATAATAGCAAC
AGACATACAAACTAAAGAATTACAAAAACAAATTACAAAAATTCAAAATTTTCGGGTTTATTACAGGGAC
AGCAGAGATCCACTTTGGCGCCGGCTCGAGGCCTGCAGGTGCAAAGATGGATAAAGTTTTAAACAGAGAG
GAATCTTTGCAGCTAATGGACCTTCTAGGTCTTGAAAGGAGTGGGAATTGGCTCCGGTGCCCGTCAGTGG
GCAGAGCGCACATCGCCCACAGTCCCCGAGAAGTTGGGGGGAGGGGTCGGCAATTGAACCGGTGCCTAGA
GAAGGTGGCGCGGGGTAAACTGGGAAAGTGATGTCGTGTACTGGCTCCGCCTTTTTCCCGAGGGTGGGGG
AGAACCGTATATAAGTGCAGTAGTCGCCGTGAACGTTCTTTTTCGCAACGGGTTTGCCGCCAGAACACAG
GTAAGTGCCGTGTGTGGTTCCCGCGGGCCTGGCCTCTTTACGGGTTATGGCCCTTGCGTGCCTTGAATTA
CTTCCACCTGGCTGCAGTACGTGATTCTTGATCCCGAGCTTCGGGTTGGAAGTGGGTGGGAGAGTTCGAG
GCCTTGCGCTTAAGGAGCCCCTTCGCCTCGTGCTTGAGTTGAGGCCTGGCCTGGGCGCTGGGGCCGCCGC
GTGCGAATCTGGTGGCACCTTCGCGCCTGTCTCGCTGCTTTCGATAAGTCTCTAGCCATTTAAAATTTTT
GATGACCTGCTGCGACGCTTTTTTTCTGGCAAGATAGTCTTGTAAATGCGGGCCAAGATCTGCACACTGG
TATTTCGGTTTTTGGGGCCGCGGGCGGCGACGGGGCCCGTGCGTCCCAGCGCACATGTTCGGCGAGGCGG
GGCCTGCGAGCGCGGCCACCGAGAATCGGACGGGGGTAGTCTCAAGCTGGCCGGCCTGCTCTGGTGCCTG
GCCTCGCGCCGCCGTGTATCGCCCCGCCCTGGGCGGCAAGGCTGGCCCGGTCGGCACCAGTTGCGTGAGC
GGAAAGATGGCCGCTTCCCGGCCCTGCTGCAGGGAGCTCAAAATGGAGGACGCGGCGCTCGGGAGAGCGG
GCGGGTGAGTCACCCACACAAAGGAAAAGGGCCTTTCCGTCCTCAGCCGTCGCTTCATGTGACTCCACGG
AGTACCGGGCGCCGTCCAGGCACCTCGATTAGTTCTCGAGCTTTTGGAGTACGTCGTCTTTAGGTTGGGG
GGAGGGGTTTTATGCGATGGAGTTTCCCCACACTGAGTGGGTGGAGACTGAAGTTAGGCCAGCTTGGCAC
TTGATGTAATTCTCCTTGGAATTTGCCCTTTTTGAGTTTGGATCTTGGTTCATTCTCAAGCCTCAGACAG
TGGTTCAAAGTTTTTTTCTTCCATTTCAGGTGTCGTGAGGCTAGCACCGCCACCATGTTCACCATGACAA
GAGCCATGGAAGAGGCTCTTTTTCAGCACTTCATGCACCAGAAGCTGGGGATCGCCTATGCCATACACAA
GCCATTTCCCTTCTTTGAAGGCCTCCTAGACAACTCCATCATCACTAAGAGAATGTACATGGAATCTCTG
GAAGCCTGTAGAAATTTGATCCCTGTATCCAGAGTGGTGCACAACATTCTCACCCAACTGGAGAGGACTT
TTAACCTGTCTCTTCTGGTGACATTGTTCAGTCAAATTAACCTGCGTGAATATCCCAATCTGGTGACGAT
TTACAGAAGCTTCAAACGTGTTGGTGCTTCCTATGAATGGCAGAGCAGAGACACACCAATCCTACTTGAA
GCCCCAACTGGCCTAGCAGAAGGAAGCTCCCTCCATACCCCACTGGCGCTGCCCCCACCACAACCCCCTC
AACCAAGCTGTTCACCCTGTGCGCCAAGAGTCAGTGAGCCTGGAACATCCTCCCAGCAAAGCGATGAGAT
CCTGAGTGAGTCGCCCAGCCCATCTGACCCTGTCCTGCCTCTCCCTGCACTCATCCAGGAAGGAAGAAGC
ACTTCAGTGACCAATGACAAGTTAACATCCAAAATGAATGCGGAAGAAGACTCAGAAGAGATGCCCAGCC
TCCTCACTAGCACTGTGCAAGTGGCCAGTGACAACCTGATCCCCCAAATAAGAGATAAAGAAGACCCTCA
AGAGATGCCCCACTCTCCCTTGGGCTCTATGCCAGAGATAAGAGATAATTCTCCAGAACCAAATGACCCA
GAAGAGCCCCAGGAGGTGTCCAGCACACCTTCAGACAAGAAAGGAAAGAAAAGAAAAAGATGTATCTGGT
CAACTCCAAAAAGGAGACATAAGAAAAAAAGCCTCCCAGGAGGGACAGCCTCATCTAGACACGGAATCCA
AAAGAAGCTCAAAAGGGTGGATCAGGTTCCTCAAAAGAAAGATGACTCAACTTGTAACTCCACGGTAGAG
ACAAGGGCCCAAAAGGCGAGAACTGAATGTGCCCGAAAGTCGAGATCAGAGGAGATCATTGATGGCACTT
CAGAAATGAATGAAGGAAAGAGGTCCCAGAAGACGCCTAGTACACCACGAAGGGTCACACAAGGGGCAGC
CTCACCTGGGCATGGCATCCAAGAGAAGCTCCAAGTGGTGGATAAGGTGACTCAAAGGAAAGACGACTCA
ACCTGGAACTCAGAGGTCATGATGAGGGTCCAAAAGGCAAGAACTAAATGTGCCCGAAAGTCCAGATTGA
AAGAAAAGAAAAAGGAGAAAGATATCTGTTCAAGCTCAAAAAGGAGATTTCAGAAAAATATTCACCGAAG
AGGAAAACCCAAAAGTGACACTGTGGATTTTCACTGTTCTAAGCTCCCCGTGACCTGTGGTGAGGCGAAA
GGGATTTTATATAAGAAGAAAATGAAACACGGATCCTCAGTGAAGTGCATTCGGAATGAGGATGGAACTT
GGTTAACACCAAATGAATTTGAAGTCGAAGGAAAAGGAAGGAACGCAAAGAACTGGAAACGGAATATACG
TTGTGAAGGAATGACCCTAGGAGAGCTGCTGAAGCGGAAAAACTCGGATGAATGCGAGGTGTGCTGTCAA
GGGGGACAACTTCTCTGCTGCGGTACTTGTCCACGAGTCTTCCATGAGGACTGTCACATCCCCCCTGTGG
AAGCCAAGAGGATGCTGTGGAGTTGCACCTTCTGCAGGATGAAGAGGTCTTCAGGAAGCCAACAGTGCCA
TCATGTATCTAAGACCCTGGAGAGGCAGATGCAGCCTCAGGACCAGCTGAAATGTGAGTTCCTCCTCTTG
AAGGCCTACTGTCATCCACAAAGCTCCTTTTTTACGGGCATCCCATTTAATATTCGAGATTACGGTGAGC
CCTTTCAGGAAGCAATGTGGTTGGACCTGGTTAAGGAAAGGCTGATTACGGAAATGTACACGGTGGCATG
GTTTGTGCGAGACATGCGCCTGATGTTTCGCAACCATAAAACATTTTACAAGGCTTCTGACTTTGGCCAG
GTAGGACTTGACTTAGAGGCAGAATTTGAAAAAGATCTCAAAGACGTGCTCGGTTTTCATGAAGCCAATG
ACGGCGGTTTCTGGACTCTTCCTTAGTAATGAACTAGTCCGTAACTTGAAAGTATTTCGATTTCTTGGCT
TTATATATCTTGTGGAAAGGACGATGAAACGTGCCCTGAAGAATCATAACGCGTTAAGTCGACAATCAAC
CTCTGGATTACAAAATTTGTGAAAGATTGACTGGTATTCTTAACTATGTTGCTCCTTTTACGCTATGTGG
ATACGCTGCTTTAATGCCTTTGTATCATGCTATTGCTTCCCGTATGGCTTTCATTTTCTCCTCCTTGTAT
AAATCCTGGTTGCTGTCTCTTTATGAGGAGTTGTGGCCCGTTGTCAGGCAACGTGGCGTGGTGTGCACTG
TGTTTGCTGACGCAACCCCCACTGGTTGGGGCATTGCCACCACCTGTCAGCTCCTTTCCGGGACTTTCGC
TTTCCCCCTCCCTATTGCCACGGCGGAACTCATCGCCGCCTGCCTTGCCCGCTGCTGGACAGGGGCTCGG
CTGTTGGGCACTGACAATTCCGTGGTGTTGTCGGGGAAATCATCGTCCTTTCCTTGGCTGCTCGCCTGTG
TTGCCACCTGGATTCTGCGCGGGACGTCCTTCTGCTACGTCCCTTCGGCCCTCAATCCAGCGGACCTTCC
TTCCCGCGGCCTGCTGCCGGCTCTGCGGCCTCTTCCGCGTCTTCGCCTTCGCCCTCAGACGAGTCGGATC
TCCCTTTGGGCCGCCTCCCCGCGTCGACTTTAAGACCAATGACTTACAAGGCAGCTGTAGATCTTAGCCA
CTTTTTAAAAGAAAAGGGGGGACTGGAAGGGCTAATTCACTCCCAACGAAGACAAGATCTGCTTTTTGCT
TGTACTGGGTCTCTCTGGTTAGACCAGATCTGAGCCTGGGAGCTCTCTGGCTAACTAGGGAACCCACTGC
TTAAGCCTCAATAAAGCTTGCCTTGAGTGCTTCAAGTAGTGTGTGCCCGTCTGTTGTGTGACTCTGGTAA
CTAGAGATCCCTCAGACCCTTTTAGTCAGTGTGGAAAATCTCTAGCAGTACGTATAGTAGTTCATGTCAT
CTTATTATTCAGTATTTATAACTTGCAAAGAAATGAATATCAGAGAGTGAGAGGAACTTGTTTATTGCAG
CTTATAATGGTTACAAATAAAGCAATAGCATCACAAATTTCACAAATAAAGCATTTTTTTCACTGCATTC
TAGTTGTGGTTTGTCCAAACTCATCAATGTATCTTATCATGTCTGGCTCTAGCTATCCCGCCCCTAACTC
CGCCCATCCCGCCCCTAACTCCGCCCAGTTCCGCCCATTCTCCGCCCCATGGCTGACTAATTTTTTTTAT
TTATGCAGAGGCCGAGGCCGCCTCGGCCTCTGAGCTATTCCAGAAGTAGTGAGGAGGCTTTTTTGGAGGC
CTAGGGACGTACCCAATTCGCCCTATAGTGAGTCGTATTACGCGCGCTCACTGGCCGTCGTTTTACAACG
TCGTGACTGGGAAAACCCTGGCGTTACCCAACTTAATCGCCTTGCAGCACATCCCCCTTTCGCCAGCTGG
CGTAATAGCGAAGAGGCCCGCACCGATCGCCCTTCCCAACAGTTGCGCAGCCTGAATGGCGAATGGG
[124 nt withheld, positions 7838-7961]
C
[91 nt withheld, positions 7963-8053]
A
[49 nt withheld, positions 8055-8103]
CCTTTGACGTTGGAGTCCACGTTCTTT
[37 nt withheld, positions 8131-8167]
ACCCTATCTCGGTCTATTCTTTTGATTTATAAGGGATTTTGCCGATTTCGGCCTATTGGTTAAAAAATGA
GCTGATTTAACAAAAATTTAACGCGAATTTTAACAAAATATTAACGCTTACAATTTAGGTGGCACTTTTC
GGGGAAATGTGCGCGGAACCCCTATTTGTTTATTTTTCTAAATACATTCAAATATGTATCCGCTCATGAG
ACAATAACCCTGATAAATGCTTCAATAATATTGAAAAAGGAAGAGTATGAGTATTCAACATTTCCGTGTC
GCCCTTATTCCCTTTTTTGCGGCATTTTGCCTTCCTGTTTTTGCTCACCCAGAAACGCTGGTGAAAGTAA
AAGATGCTGAAGATCAGTTGGGTGCACGAGTGGGTTACATCGAACTGGATCTCAACAGCGGTAAGATCCT
TGAGAGTTTTCGCCCCGAAGAACGTTTTCCAATGATGAGCACTTTTAAAGTTCTGCTATGTGGCGCGGTA
TTATCCCGTATTGACGCCGGGCAAGAGCAACTCGGTCGCCGCATACACTATTCTCAGAATGACTTGGTTG
AGTACTCACCAGTCACAGAAAAGCATCTTACGGATGGCATGACAGTAAGAGAATTATGCAGTGCTGCCAT
AACCATGAGTGATAACACTGCGGCCAACTTACTTCTGACAACGATCGGAGGACCGAAGGAGCTAACCGCT
TTTTTGCACAACATGGGGGATCATGTAACTCGCCTTGATCGTTGGGAACCGGAGCTGAATGAAGCCATAC
CAAACGACGAGCGTGACACCACGATGCCTGTAGCAATGGCAACAACGTTGCGCAAACTATTAACTGGCGA
ACTACTTACTCTAGCTTCCCGGCAACAATTAATAGACTGGATGGAGGCGGATAAAGTTGCAGGACCACTT
CTGCGCTCGGCCCTTCCGGCTGGCTGGTTTATTGCTGATAAATCTGGAGCCGGTGAGCGTGGGTCTCGCG
GTATCATTGCAGCACTGGGGCCAGATGGTAAGCCCTCCCGTATCGTAGTTATCTACACGACGGGGAGTCA
GGCAACTATGGATGAACGAAATAGACAGATCGCTGAGATAGGTGCCTCACTGATTAAGCATTGGTAACTG
TCAGACCAAGTTTACTCATATATACTTTAGATTGATTTAAAACTTCATTTTTAATTTAAAAGGATCTAGG
TGAAGATCCTTTTTGATAATCTCATGACCAAAATCCCTTAACGTGAGTTTTCGTTCCACTGAGCGTCAGA
CCCCGTAGAAAAGATCAAAGGATCTTCTTGAGATCCTTTTTTTCTGCGCGTAATCTGCTGCTTGCAAACA
AAAAAACCACCGCTACCAGCGGTGGTTTGTTTGCCGGATCAAGAGCTACCAACTCTTTTTCCGAAGGTAA
CTGGCTTCAGCAGAGCGCAGATACCAAATACTGTTCTTCTAGTGTAGCCGTAGTTAGGCCACCACTTCAA
GAACTCTGTAGCACCGCCTACATACCTCGCTCTGCTAATCCTGTTACCAGTGGCTGCTGCCAGTGGCGAT
AAGTCGTGTCTTACCGGGTTGGACTCAAGACGATAGTTACCGGATAAGGCGCAGCGGTCGGGCTGAACGG
GGGGTTCGTGCACACAGCCCAGCTTGGAGCGAACGACCTACACCGAACTGAGATACCTACAGCGTGAGCT
ATGAGAAAGCGCCACGCTTCCCGAAGGGAGAAAGGCGGACAGGTATCCGGTAAGCGGCAGGGTCGGAACA
GGAGAGCGCACGAGGGAGCTTCCAGGGGGAAACGCCTGGTATCTTTATAGTCCTGTCGGGTTTCGCCACC
TCTGACTTGAGCGTCGATTTTTGTGATGCTCGTCAGGGGGGCGGAGCCTATGGAAAAACGCCAGCAACGC
GGCCTTTTTACGGTTCCTGGCCTTTTGCTGGCCTTTTGCTCACATGTTCTTTCCTGCGTTATCCCCTGAT
TCTGTGGATAACCGTATTACCGCCTTTGAGTGAGCTGATACCGCTCGCCGCAGCCGAACGACCGAGCGCA
GCGAGTCAGTGAGCGAGGAAGCGGAAGAGCGCCCAATACGCAAACCGCCTCTCCCCGCGCGTTGGCCGAT
TCATTAATGCAGCTGGCACGACAGGTTTCCCGACTGGAAAGCGGGCAGTGAGCGCAACGCAATTAATGTG
AGTTAGCTCACTCATTAGGCACCCCAGGCTTTACACTTTATGCTTCCGGCTCGTATGTTGTGTGGAATTG
TGAGCGGATAACAATTTCACACAGGAAACAGCTATGACCATGATTACGCCAAGCGCGCAATTAACCCTCA
CTAAAGGGAACAAAAGCTGGAGCTGCAAGC
Features (pLannotate 1.2.2; 31 found; start..end, strand, type, name):
      5..231     +  promoter       RSV promoter: Rous sarcoma virus enhancer/promoter
    232..412     +  LTR            5' LTR (truncated): truncated 5' long terminal repeat (LTR) from HIV-1
    459..584     +  misc_feature   HIV-1 Ψ: packaging signal of human immunodeficiency virus type 1
    568..931     +  CDS            HIV-1 gag (fragment): gag protein from human immunodeficiency virus 1; gag
   1077..1310    +  misc_feature   RRE: The Rev response element (RRE) of HIV-1 allows for Rev-dependent mRNA export from the nucleus to the cytoplasm.
   1687..1713    +  CDS            Rev (fragment): human immunodeficiency virus 1 (HIV-1) Rev protein; rev; enhances nuclear export of unspliced and incompletely spliced viral mRNAs
   1720..1743    +  promoter       SV40 promoter (fragment): SV40 early promoter
   1744..1815    +  promoter       SV40 promoter (fragment): SV40 enhancer and early promoter
   1839..1974    +  rep_origin     SV40 ori: SV40 origin of replication
   2020..2616    +  CDS            PuroR (fragment): puromycin N-acetyltransferase; pac from Streptomyces; confers resistance to puromycin
   2665..2782    +  misc_feature   cPPT/CTS: central polypurine tract and central termination sequence of HIV-1
   2847..2913    +  CDS            small t antigen (fragment): SV40 (simian virus 40) small t antigen
   2920..4098    +  promoter       EF-1α promoter: strong constitutive promoter for human elongation factor EF-1α
   4115..6253    +  CDS            SP110: SP110_HUMAN - Experimental evidence at protein level: Swiss-Prot protein existence level 1. Transcription factor. May be a nuclear hormone receptor coactivator. Enhances transcription of genes with retinoic acid response elements (RARE). From Homo sapiens (Human).
   6269..6322    +  promoter       U6 promoter (fragment): RNA polymerase III promoter for human U6 snRNA
   6364..6952    +  misc_feature   WPRE: woodchuck hepatitis virus posttranscriptional regulatory element
   7003..7022    +  misc_feature   cPPT/CTS (fragment): central polypurine tract and central termination sequence of HIV-1
   7024..7257    +  LTR            3' LTR (ΔU3): self-inactivating 3' long terminal repeat (LTR) from HIV-1
   7335..7456    +  polyA_signal   SV40 poly(A) signal: SV40 polyadenylation signal
   7496..7631    +  rep_origin     SV40 ori: SV40 origin of replication
   7652..7670    -  promoter       T7 promoter: promoter for bacteriophage T7 RNA polymerase
   7678..7833    +  CDS            lacZα (fragment): LacZα fragment of β-galactosidase; lacZ fragment
   7838..8266    +  rep_origin     f1 ori (sequence partly withheld): f1 bacteriophage origin of replication; arrow indicates direction of (+) strand synthesis
   8319..8423    +  promoter       AmpR promoter: bla
   8424..9284    +  CDS            AmpR: β-lactamase; bla; confers resistance to ampicillin, carbenicillin, and related antibiotics
   9455..10043   +  rep_origin     ori: high-copy-number ColE1/pMB1/pBR322/pUC origin of replication
  10226..10318   +  CDS            lacI (fragment): lac repressor; lacI; The lac repressor binds to the lac operator to inhibit transcription in E. coli. This inhibition can be relieved by adding lactose or isopropyl-β-D-thiogalactopyranoside (IPTG).
  10331..10352   +  protein_bind   CAP binding site: CAP binding activates transcription in the presence of cAMP. E. coli catabolite activator protein
  10367..10397   +  promoter       lac promoter: promoter for the E. coli lac operon
  10405..10421   +  protein_bind   lac operator: The lac repressor binds to the lac operator to inhibit transcription in E. coli. This inhibition can be relieved by adding lactose or isopropyl-β-D-thiogalactopyranoside (IPTG). lac repressor encoded by lacI
  10466..10484   +  promoter       T3 promoter: promoter for bacteriophage T3 RNA polymerase
