[The description below was written by a language model from this plasmid's Addgene catalogue record and pLannotate feature annotations shown in this document.]
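Description:
TFORF1555 is a lentiviral mammalian expression plasmid built on the pLX_TRC317 backbone and carrying the human SP110 open reading frame, one member of a barcoded transcription factor ORF collection. In bacteria it is maintained through a high-copy ColE1/pUC-type origin and selected with ampicillin via the bla gene. An f1 origin and remnants of a lac/T7/T3 cloning region are also present in the backbone. The depositor notes that the plasmid can recombine, which is a common concern for constructs with repeated LTR sequences.

The viral portion has a third-generation, self-inactivating layout. An RSV promoter drives a truncated HIV-1 5' LTR, followed by the Ψ packaging signal with a partial gag sequence, the Rev response element for Rev-dependent export of the genomic RNA, and a cPPT/CTS element. It ends in a ΔU3 3' LTR, which disables LTR promoter activity after integration, and an SV40 polyadenylation signal lies downstream.

Two expression units lie between the LTRs. An SV40 early promoter/origin region precedes the puromycin N-acetyltransferase gene, allowing selection of transduced cells. The strong constitutive EF-1α promoter drives the synthesized SP110 coding sequence, with a WPRE downstream to enhance transcript stability and expression.

According to the record, each ORF in the collection is paired with a unique 24-bp barcode, although the barcode is not annotated as a separate feature in the table. The barcodes let individual transcription factors be identified in pooled overexpression screens, such as those probing directed differentiation.
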