Addgene plasmid #143825: TFORF1555
Purpose: Lentiviral vector for overexpressing transcription factor ORFs with unique 24-bp barcodes. Barcodes facilitate identification of transcription factors in pooled screens.
Depositing lab: Feng Zhang. Depositing organization: Broad Institute. Publication: A transcription factor atlas of directed differentiation. Joung J, Ma S, Tay T, Geiger-Schuller KR, Kirchgatterer PC, Verdine VK, Guo B, Arias-Garcia MA, Allen WE, Singh A, Kuksenko O, Abudayyeh OO, Gootenberg JS, Fu Z, Macrae RK, Buenrostro JD, Regev A, Zhang F. Cell. 2023 Jan 5;186(1):209-229.e26. doi: 10.1016/j.cell.2022.11.026. PubMed 36608654.
Backbone
  Vector backbone: pLX_TRC317
  Backbone manufacturer: Broad Institute Genetic Perturbation Platform
  Backbone size w/o insert (bp): 8264
  Vector type: Mammalian Expression, Lentiviral
  Selectable markers: Puromycin
Growth in bacteria
  Bacterial resistance: Ampicillin, 100 μg/mL
  Growth temperature: 37°C
  Growth strain: NEB Stable
  Copy number: High Copy
Gene/Insert
  Gene/Insert name: SP110
  Species: H. sapiens (human)
  Insert size (bp): 2243
  Entrez Gene: SP110 (a.k.a. IFI41, IFI75, IPR1, VODI)
  Promoter: EF1a
  Cloning method: Unknown
  Sequencing primers: 5′ GGGTGGAGACTGAAGTTAGGCCAG; 3′ CACATAGCGTAAAAGGAGCAACATAG
Terms and licenses: Academic/Nonprofit Terms; Industry Terms: Not Available to Industry
Depositor comments: NM_080424,ENST00000258381 . The transcription factor ORF portion of this plasmid was synthesized by Genewiz. Please test multiple small colonies in case of plasmid recombination. To make this collection available in a timely manner, a portion of this collection was not fully sequenced by Addgene. If an Addgene verified full plasmid sequence is not available, please contact us prior to placing an order to request the full sequence.
How to cite: TFORF1555 was a gift from Feng Zhang (Addgene plasmid # 143825 ; http://n2t.net/addgene:143825 ; RRID:Addgene_143825)
