>Addgene plasmid #143825 | TFORF1555 | depositor partial sequence | sequence record 283602 | Insert
ACCGCCACCATGTTCACCATGACAAGAGCCATGGAAGAGGCTCTTTTTCAGCACTTCATGCACCAGAAGC
TGGGGATCGCCTATGCCATACACAAGCCATTTCCCTTCTTTGAAGGCCTCCTAGACAACTCCATCATCAC
TAAGAGAATGTACATGGAATCTCTGGAAGCCTGTAGAAATTTGATCCCTGTATCCAGAGTGGTGCACAAC
ATTCTCACCCAACTGGAGAGGACTTTTAACCTGTCTCTTCTGGTGACATTGTTCAGTCAAATTAACCTGC
GTGAATATCCCAATCTGGTGACGATTTACAGAAGCTTCAAACGTGTTGGTGCTTCCTATGAATGGCAGAG
CAGAGACACACCAATCCTACTTGAAGCCCCAACTGGCCTAGCAGAAGGAAGCTCCCTCCATACCCCACTG
GCGCTGCCCCCACCACAACCCCCTCAACCAAGCTGTTCACCCTGTGCGCCAAGAGTCAGTGAGCCTGGAA
CATCCTCCCAGCAAAGCGATGAGATCCTGAGTGAGTCGCCCAGCCCATCTGACCCTGTCCTGCCTCTCCC
TGCACTCATCCAGGAAGGAAGAAGCACTTCAGTGACCAATGACAAGTTAACATCCAAAATGAATGCGGAA
GAAGACTCAGAAGAGATGCCCAGCCTCCTCACTAGCACTGTGCAAGTGGCCAGTGACAACCTGATCCCCC
AAATAAGAGATAAAGAAGACCCTCAAGAGATGCCCCACTCTCCCTTGGGCTCTATGCCAGAGATAAGAGA
TAATTCTCCAGAACCAAATGACCCAGAAGAGCCCCAGGAGGTGTCCAGCACACCTTCAGACAAGAAAGGA
AAGAAAAGAAAAAGATGTATCTGGTCAACTCCAAAAAGGAGACATAAGAAAAAAAGCCTCCCAGGAGGGA
CAGCCTCATCTAGACACGGAATCCAAAAGAAGCTCAAAAGGGTGGATCAGGTTCCTCAAAAGAAAGATGA
CTCAACTTGTAACTCCACGGTAGAGACAAGGGCCCAAAAGGCGAGAACTGAATGTGCCCGAAAGTCGAGA
TCAGAGGAGATCATTGATGGCACTTCAGAAATGAATGAAGGAAAGAGGTCCCAGAAGACGCCTAGTACAC
CACGAAGGGTCACACAAGGGGCAGCCTCACCTGGGCATGGCATCCAAGAGAAGCTCCAAGTGGTGGATAA
GGTGACTCAAAGGAAAGACGACTCAACCTGGAACTCAGAGGTCATGATGAGGGTCCAAAAGGCAAGAACT
AAATGTGCCCGAAAGTCCAGATTGAAAGAAAAGAAAAAGGAGAAAGATATCTGTTCAAGCTCAAAAAGGA
GATTTCAGAAAAATATTCACCGAAGAGGAAAACCCAAAAGTGACACTGTGGATTTTCACTGTTCTAAGCT
CCCCGTGACCTGTGGTGAGGCGAAAGGGATTTTATATAAGAAGAAAATGAAACACGGATCCTCAGTGAAG
TGCATTCGGAATGAGGATGGAACTTGGTTAACACCAAATGAATTTGAAGTCGAAGGAAAAGGAAGGAACG
CAAAGAACTGGAAACGGAATATACGTTGTGAAGGAATGACCCTAGGAGAGCTGCTGAAGCGGAAAAACTC
GGATGAATGCGAGGTGTGCTGTCAAGGGGGACAACTTCTCTGCTGCGGTACTTGTCCACGAGTCTTCCAT
GAGGACTGTCACATCCCCCCTGTGGAAGCCAAGAGGATGCTGTGGAGTTGCACCTTCTGCAGGATGAAGA
GGTCTTCAGGAAGCCAACAGTGCCATCATGTATCTAAGACCCTGGAGAGGCAGATGCAGCCTCAGGACCA
GCTGAAATGTGAGTTCCTCCTCTTGAAGGCCTACTGTCATCCACAAAGCTCCTTTTTTACGGGCATCCCA
TTTAATATTCGAGATTACGGTGAGCCCTTTCAGGAAGCAATGTGGTTGGACCTGGTTAAGGAAAGGCTGA
TTACGGAAATGTACACGGTGGCATGGTTTGTGCGAGACATGCGCCTGATGTTTCGCAACCATAAAACATT
TTACAAGGCTTCTGACTTTGGCCAGGTAGGACTTGACTTAGAGGCAGAATTTGAAAAAGATCTCAAAGAC
GTGCTCGGTTTTCATGAAGCCAATGACGGCGGTTTCTGGACTCTTCCTTAGTAATGAACTAGTCCGTAAC
TTGAAAGTATTTCGATTTCTTGGCTTTATATATCTTGTGGAAAGGACGATGAAACGTGCCCTGAAGAATC
ATA
