>Addgene plasmid #143825 | TFORF1555 | depositor partial sequence | sequence record 283603 | Barcode
TGAAACGTGCCCTGAAGAATCATA
